Addgene plasmid #30025: HL 2314 (=HL 716 + pHL 818)
Depositing lab: Han Lim. Depositing organization: University of California, Berkeley. Publication: Disruption of small RNA signaling caused by competition for Hfq. Hussein R, Lim HN. Proc Natl Acad Sci U S A. 2011 Jan 18;108(3):1110-5. doi: 10.1073/pnas.1010082108. Epub 2010 Dec 28. PubMed 21189298.
Backbone
  Vector backbone: ColE (from pZ system) + AmpR
  Backbone manufacturer: Lim Lab (modified from Rolf Lutz and Hermann Bujard, 1997)
  Backbone size w/o insert (bp): 2000
  Vector type: Bacterial Expression, Synthetic Biology
Growth in bacteria
  Bacterial resistance: Ampicillin, 100 μg/mL
  Growth temperature: 37°C
  Growth strain: HL 716
  Copy number: High Copy
Gene/Insert
  Gene/Insert name: pLtetO-1:MicC, pLtetO-1:fhlA::mCherry, pLlacO-1:ompC::gfp
  Species: E. coli
  Insert size (bp): 2900
  Tag / fusion protein: mCherry, GFP (C terminal on backbone)
  Cloning method: Restriction Enzyme; 5′ cloning site AatII (not destroyed); 3′ cloning site ApaI (not destroyed)
  Sequencing primers: 5′ ctcatgagcggatacat atttgaa; 3′ agctgatacc gctcgccgca gccgaacg
Terms and licenses: Academic/Nonprofit Terms; Industry Terms: Not Available to Industry
Depositor comments: Please note that this plasmid may require a unique bacterial strain, so make sure to confirm that you can also obtain the appropriate growth strain. Please contact us or contact our distributors if you have any questions.
How to cite: HL 2314 (=HL 716 + pHL 818) was a gift from Han Lim (Addgene plasmid # 30025 ; http://n2t.net/addgene:30025 ; RRID:Addgene_30025)
