[The description below was written by a language model from this plasmid's Addgene catalogue record.]
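Description:
HL 2314 is the designation for the E. coli strain HL 716 carrying plasmid pHL 818, a bacterial expression and synthetic biology construct built on a modified pZ-system backbone. The roughly 2 kb backbone provides a ColE-type origin of replication, giving high copy number, and an ampicillin resistance marker for selection. The record notes that the plasmid is grown in HL 716 and may depend on this particular host strain, though it does not describe the strain's genotype.

The approximately 2.9 kb insert, cloned between AatII and ApaI sites that both remain intact, holds three expression units of E. coli origin. The small regulatory RNA MicC is transcribed from a PLtetO-1 promoter, an fhlA::mCherry fusion is driven by a second PLtetO-1 promoter, and an ompC::gfp fusion is driven by PLlacO-1. PLtetO-1 and PLlacO-1 are synthetic phage lambda PL-derived promoters carrying Tet and Lac operator sites, so in hosts that supply TetR and LacI they can be controlled independently with tetracycline-type and lactose-analogue inducers, respectively. ompC is the known target of MicC, an Hfq-dependent small RNA, so GFP fluorescence reports how effectively MicC silences its target, while the fhlA::mCherry fusion provides a second fluorescent readout from a transcript that is itself a small RNA target.

The associated study concerns disruption of small RNA signalling through competition for the RNA chaperone Hfq, and this arrangement is consistent with measuring target repression while co-expressing other Hfq-binding RNAs. The record does not spell out the role of each cassette in those experiments, and no feature table was provided to confirm terminators or other elements.
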