>Addgene plasmid #30025 | HL 2314 (=HL 716 + pHL 818) | addgene partial sequence | sequence record 35323 | 30025 with mCherry-R
GGCCTCGCCCTCGCCCTCGATCTCGAACTCGTGGCCGTTCACGGAGCCCTCCATGTGCACCTTGAAGCGC
ATGAACTCCTTGATGATGGCCATGTTATCCTCCTCGCCCTTGCTCACCATTTTTTTTCCTCCTTAGCATG
CTCTCACACAGCGAGGCCAGATCGGGCTGCTGCAATAGTGTCCGAGTGATGTCGAACAACCCTTGTTGTC
CGAGATCACTCATCGGTGTATATGACATTTTGTTCTTCCAGGAAAGCACCGCAAAGCGGTGCAAAAGGTC
ATTGACTAACTATAGGAGATTTAGAATTTTATTAGCATATACGCGGAAGCGGTTCGGCGTGTGGTGTCGA
CAGTATCTCTATCACTGATAGGGATGTCAATCTCTATCACTGATAGGGAGAATTCACTGCTCACAAGAAA
AAAGGCACGTCATCTGACGTGCCTTTTTTATTTGTACTACCCTGTACGATTAAAGCTTCTGGATAAGGAT
TATCCAATTCTAAAAAAAAAGCCCGGACGACTGTTCGGGCTTGTCTTTTTATATGTTGGAAAATCAGTGG
CAATGCAATGGCCCAACAGAAAATAAAATCTGTGACAATAAAGGCATATAACCCGGGAGTATCTCTATCA
CTGATAGGGATGTCAATCTCTATCACTGATAGGGAGGATCCTGAGCGGATACATATTTGAATGTATTTAG
AAAAATAAACAAAAGAGTTTGTAGAAACGCAAAAAGGCCATCCGTCAGGATGGCCTTCTGCTTAATTTGA
TGCCTGGCAGTTTATTGGCGGGCGTCCTGCCCGCCACCCTCCGGGCCGTTGCTTCGCAACGTTCAAATCC
GCTCC
