>Addgene plasmid #30025 | HL 2314 (=HL 716 + pHL 818) | depositor partial sequence | sequence record 35670 | vector backbone, ColE (from pZ system) + AmpR
CCCGGGGGATCCCATGGTACGCGTGCTAGAGGCATCAAATAAAACGAAAGGCTCAGTCGAAAGACTGGGC
CTTTCGTTTTATCTGTTGTTTGTCGGTGAACGCTCTCCTGAGTAGGACAAATCCGCCGCCCTAGACCTAG
GCGTTCGGCTGCGGCGAGCGGTATCAGCTCACTCAAAGGCGGTAATACGGTTATCCACAGAATCAGGGGA
TAACGCAGGAAAGAACATGTGAGCAAAAGGCCAGCAAAAGGCCAGGAACCGTAAAAAGGCCGCGTTGCTG
GCGTTTTTCCATAGGCTCCGCCCCCCTGACGAGCATCACAAAAATCGACGCTCAAGTCAGAGGTGGCGAA
ACCCGACAGGACTATAAAGATACCAGGCGTTTCCCCCTGGAAGCTCCCTCGTGCGCTCTCCTGTTCCGAC
CCTGCCGCTTACCGGATACCTGTCCGCCTTTCTCCCTTCGGGAAGCGTGGCGCTTTCTCAATGCTCACGC
TGTAGGTATCTCAGTTCGGTGTAGGTCGTTCGCTCCAAGCTGGGCTGTGTGCACGAACCCCCCGTTCAGC
CCGACCGCTGCGCCTTATCCGGTAACTATCGTCTTGAGTCCAACCCGGTAAGACACGACTTATCGCCACT
GGCAGCAGCCACTGGTAACAGGATTAGCAGAGCGAGGTATGTAGGCGGTGCTACAGAGTTCTTGAAGTGG
TGGCCTAACTACGGCTACACTAGAAGGACAGTATTTGGTATCTGCGCTCTGCTGAAGCCAGTTACCTTCG
GAAAAAGAGTTGGTAGCTCTTGATCCGGCAAACAAACCACCGCTGGTAGCGGTGGTTTTTTTGTTTGCAA
GCAGCAGATTACGCGCAGAAAAAAAGGATCTCAAGAAGATCCTTTGATCTTTTCTACGGGGTCTGACGCT
CAGTGGAACGAAAACTCACGTTAAGGGATTTTGGTCATGACTAGTGCTTGGATTCTCACCAATAAAAAAC
GCCCGGCGGCAACCGAGCGTTCTGAACAAATCCAGATGGAGTTCTGAGGTCATTACTGGATCTATCAACA
GGAGTCCAAGCGAGCTCGTAAACTTGGTCTGACAGTTACCAATGCTTAATCAGTGAGGCACCTATCTCAG
CGATCTGTCTATTTCGTTCATCCATAGTTGCCTGACTCCCCGTCGTGTAGATAACTACGATACGGGAGGG
CTTACCATCTGGCCCCAGTGCTGCAATGATACCGCGAGACCCACGCTCACCGGCTCCAGATTTATCAGCA
ATAAACCAGCCAGCCGGAAGGGCCGAGCGCAGAAGTGGTCCTGCAACTTTATCCGCCTCCATCCAGTCTA
TTAATTGTTGCCGGGAAGCTAGAGTAAGTAGTTCGCCAGTTAATAGTTTGCGCAACGTTGTTGCCATTGC
TACAGGCATCGTGGTGTCACGCTCGTCGTTTGGTATGGCTTCATTCAGCTCCGGTTCCCAACGATCAAGG
CGAGTTACATGATCCCCCATGTTGTGCAAAAAAGCGGTTAGCTCCTTCGGTCCTCCGATCGTTGTCAGAA
GTAAGTTGGCCGCAGTGTTATCACTCATGGTTATGGCAGCACTGCATAATTCTCTTACTGTCATGCCATC
CGTAAGATGCTTTTCTGTGACTGGTGAGTACTCAACCAAGTCATTCTGAGAATAGTGTATGCGGCGACCG
AGTTGCTCTTGCCCGGCGTCAATACGGGATAATACCGCGCCACATAGCAGAACTTTAAAAGTGCTCATCA
TTGGAAAACGTTCTTCGGGGCGAAAACTCTCAAGGATCTTACCGCTGTTGAGATCCAGTTCGATGTAACC
CACTCGTGCACCCAACTGATCTTCAGCATCTTTTACTTTCACCAGCGTTTCTGGGTGAGCAAAAACAGGA
AGGCAAAATGCCGCAAAAAAGGGAATAAGGGCGACACGGAAATGTTGAATACTCATACTCTTCCTTTTTC
AATATTATTGAAGCATTTATCAGGGTTATTGTCTCATGAGCGGATACATATTTGAATGTATTTAGAAAAA
TAAACAAATAGGGGTTCCGCGCACATTTCCCCGAAAAGTGCCACCTGACGTC
