>Addgene plasmid #30025 | HL 2314 (=HL 716 + pHL 818) | depositor partial sequence | sequence record 35671 | micC
TTATATGCCTTTATTGTCACAGATTTTATTTTCTGTTGGGCCATTGCATTGCCACTGATTTTCCAACATA
TAAAAAGACAAGCCCGAACAGTCGTCCGGGCTTTTTTTTTAGAATTGGATAATCCTTATCCAG
