>Addgene plasmid #30025 | HL 2314 (=HL 716 + pHL 818) | depositor partial sequence | sequence record 35672 | fhlA
GCCGAACCGCTTCCGCGTATATGCTAATAAAATTCTAAATCTCCTATAGTTAGTCAATGACCTTTTGCAC
CGCTTTGCGGTGCTTTCCTGGAAGAACAAAATGTCATATACACCGATGAGTGATCTCGGACAACAAGGGT
TGTTCGACATCACTCGGACACTATTGCAGCAGCCCGATCTGGCCTCGCTGTGTGAGA
