>Addgene plasmid #30025 | HL 2314 (=HL 716 + pHL 818) | depositor partial sequence | sequence record 35673 | ompC
TTGCCGACTGATTAATGAGGGTTAATCAGTATGCAGTGGCATAAAAAAGCAAATAAAGGCATATAACAGA
GGGTTAATAACATGAAAGTTAAAGTACTGTCCCTCCTGGTCCCAGCTA
