>Addgene plasmid #30025 | HL 2314 (=HL 716 + pHL 818) | addgene partial sequence | sequence record 36739 | GFP-R 5'-CCATCTAATTCAACAAGAATTGGGACAAC-3'
GGGAAGTCTTCTCCTTNCGCATGCTAGCTGGGACCAGGAGGGACAGTACTTTAACTTTCATGTTATTAAC
CCTCTGTTATATGCCTTTATTTGCTTTTTTATGCCACTGCATACTGATTAACCCTCATTAATCAGTCGGC
AAGTCGACAGTATCTTGTTATCCGCTCACAATGTCAATGTTATCCGCTCACATTTATGACGTCAGGTGGC
ACTTTTCGGGGAAATGTGCGCGGAACCCCTATTTGTTTATTTTTCTAAATACATTCAAATATGTATCCGC
TCATGAGACAATAACCCTGATAAATGCTTCAATAATATTGAAAAAGGAAGAGTATGAGTATTCAACATTT
CCGTGTCGCCCTTATTCCCTTTTTTGCGGCATTTTGCCTTCCTGTTTTTGCTCACCCAGAAACGCTGGTG
AAAGTAAAAGATGCTGAAGATCAGTTGGGTGCACGAGTGGGTTACATCGAACTGGATCTCAACAGCGGTA
AGATCCTTGAGAGTTTTCGCCCCGAAGAACGTTTTCCAATGATGAGCACTTTTAAAGTTCTGCTATGTGG
CGCGGTATTATCCCGTATTGACGCCGGGCAAGAGCAACTCGGTCGCCGCATACACTATTCTCAGAATGAC
TTGGTTGAGTACTCACCAGTCACAGAAAAGCATCTTACGGATGGCATGACAGTAAGAGAATTATGCAGTG
CTGCCATAACCATGAGTGATAACACTGCGGCCAACTTACTTCTGACAACGATCGGAGGACCGAAGGAGCT
AACCGCTTTTTTGCACAACATGGGGGATCATGTAACTCGCCTTGATCGTTGGGAACCGGAGCTGAATGAA
GCCATACCAAACGACGAGCGTGACACCACGATGCCTGTAGCAATGGCAACAACGTTGCGCAAACTATTAA
CTGGCGAACTACTTACTCTAGCT
