>Addgene plasmid #30025 | HL 2314 (=HL 716 + pHL 818) | addgene partial sequence | sequence record 36751 | mCherry-F 5'-ccccgtaatgcagaagaaga-3'
TCCCCGAGGACGGCGCCCTGAAGGGCGAGATCAAGCAGAGGCTGAAGCTGAAGGACGGCGGCCACTACGA
CGCCGAGGTCAAGACCACCTACAAGGCCAAGAAGCCCGTGCAGCTTCCCGGCGCCTACAACGTCAACATC
AAGCTGGACATCACCTCCCACAACGAGGACTACACCATCGTGGAACAGTACGAGCGCGCCGAGGGCCGCC
ACTCAACCGGCGGCATGGACGAGCTGTACAAGTAAGGGCCCATGGTACGCGTGCTAGAGGCATCAAATAA
AACGAAAGGCTCAGTCGAAAGACTGGGCCTTTCGTTTTATCTGTTGTTTGTCGGTGAACGCTCTCCTGAG
TAGGACAAATCCGCCGCCCTAGACCTAGGGCGTTCGGCTGCGGCGAGCGGTATCAGCTCACTCAAAGGCG
GTAATACGGTTATCCACAGAATCAGGGGATAACGCAGGAAAGAACATGTGAGCAAAAGGCCAGCAAAAGG
CCAGGAACCGTAAAAAGGCCGCGTTGCTGGCGTTTTTCCATAGGCTCCGCCCCCCTGACGAGCATCACAA
AAATCGACGCTCAAGTCAGAGGTGGCGAAACCCGACAGGACTATAAAGATACCAGGCGTTTCCCCCTGGA
AGCTCCCTCGTGCGCTCTCCTGTTCCGACCCTGCCGCTTACCGGATACCTGTCCGCCTTTCTCCCTTCGG
GAAGCGTGGCGCTTTCTCATAGCTCACGCTGTAGGTATCTCAGTTCGGTGTAGGTCGTTCGCTCCAAGCT
GGGCTGTGTGCACGAACCCCCCGTTCAGCCCGACCGCTGCGCCTTATCCGGTAACTATCGTCTTGAGTCC
AACCCGGTAAGACACGACTTATCGCCACTGGCAGCAGCCAC
